Addgene plasmid #198420: pCRISPR Human CASP9 -2
Purpose: Expresses Human CASP9 Specific gRNA/Cas9 Complex and Reporter Protein
Depositing lab: Hannah Rabinowich. Depositing organization: University of Pittsburgh (University, School of Medicine, and Cancer Institute). Publication: Involvement of CASP9 (caspase 9) in IGF2R/CI-MPR endosomal transport. Han J, Goldstein LA, Hou W, Watkins SC, Rabinowich H. Autophagy. 2021 Jun;17(6):1393-1409. doi: 10.1080/15548627.2020.1761742. Epub 2020 May 25. PubMed 32397873.
Backbone
  Vector backbone: GeneArt CRISPR Nuclease OFP Vector Linearized
  Backbone manufacturer: Invitrogen
  Backbone size w/o insert (bp): 9219
  Total vector size (bp): 9239
  Vector type: Mammalian Expression, CRISPR
Growth in bacteria
  Bacterial resistance: Ampicillin, 100 μg/mL
  Growth temperature: 37°C
  Growth strain: DH5alpha
  Copy number: High Copy
Gene/Insert
  Gene/Insert name: Human CASP9 Specific gRNA (alt name: CASP-9; ICE-LAP6; Mch6; APAF-3)
  gRNA/shRNA sequence: ACCAGAGATTCGCAAACCAG
  Species: H. sapiens (human)
  GenBank ID: NM_001229
  Entrez Gene: CASP9 (a.k.a. APAF-3, APAF3, ICE-LAP6, MCH6, PPP1R56)
  Promoter: U6; CMV
  Tag / fusion protein: Cas9/Orange Fluorescent Protein Reporter (C terminal on backbone)
  Cloning method: Unknown
  Sequencing primers: 5′ GGACTATCATATGCTTACCG
Terms and licenses: Academic/Nonprofit Terms; Industry Terms: Not Available to Industry
How to cite: pCRISPR Human CASP9 -2 was a gift from Hannah Rabinowich (Addgene plasmid # 198420 ; http://n2t.net/addgene:198420 ; RRID:Addgene_198420)
