[The description below was written by a language model from this plasmid's Addgene catalogue record and pLannotate feature annotations shown in this document.]
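Description:
pCRISPR Human CASP9 -2 is an all-in-one mammalian CRISPR/Cas9 expression plasmid built on the commercial GeneArt CRISPR Nuclease OFP vector, into which a 20-nucleotide guide targeting human CASP9 (caspase 9) has been inserted. It is propagated in E. coli as a high-copy plasmid through a ColE1/pUC-type origin and selected with ampicillin via the β-lactamase (AmpR) gene. An f1 phage origin, a remnant of the pBR322 bom region, and residual lac promoter/operator and lacI fragments are also annotated in the backbone. No mammalian drug-selection marker appears in the record.

The plasmid carries two expression units. A human U6 RNA polymerase III promoter sits immediately upstream of the Streptococcus pyogenes gRNA scaffold. The short gap between these two features is where the CASP9-specific spacer lies, so transcription yields a complete single guide RNA. Separately, the CMV immediate-early enhancer and promoter drive S. pyogenes Cas9, followed in the same transcription unit by an orange fluorescent protein (OFP) reporter and an HSV TK polyadenylation signal. The catalogue lists the Cas9/OFP reporter as a C-terminal element of the backbone, but the feature table does not annotate whatever linker joins the two coding sequences.

Transfected cells therefore produce both the nuclease and the guide, and orange fluorescence allows them to be identified or sorted. The construct is intended for Cas9-mediated disruption of CASP9 in human cells, and the associated study examined caspase 9 in IGF2R/CI-MPR endosomal transport. The name suggests it is one of several guides against this gene. The sequenced record is 9,220 nt, slightly shorter than the catalogue total of 9,239 bp.
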