Features (pLannotate 1.2.2; 17 found; start..end, strand, type, name):
    140..519     +  enhancer       CMV enhancer: human cytomegalovirus immediate early enhancer
    520..723     +  promoter       CMV promoter: human cytomegalovirus (CMV) immediate early promoter
    917..5017    +  CDS            cas9: CAS9_STRP1 - Also known as csn1 From Streptococcus pyogenes serotype M1.
   5126..5792    +  CDS            OFP (fragment): orange fluorescent protein from Cerianthus (Ip et al., 2007)
   5875..5923    +  polyA_signal   HSV TK poly(A) signal: herpes simplex virus thymidine kinase polyadenylation signal (Cole and Stacy, 1985)
   6014..6030    -  polyA_signal   bGH poly(A) signal (fragment): bovine growth hormone polyadenylation signal
   6125..6553    +  rep_origin     f1 ori (sequence partly withheld): f1 bacteriophage origin of replication; arrow indicates direction of (+) strand synthesis
   6573..6813    +  promoter       U6 promoter: RNA polymerase III promoter for human U6 snRNA
   6843..6918    +  misc_RNA       gRNA scaffold: guide RNA scaffold for the Streptococcus pyogenes CRISPR/Cas9 system
   6992..7008    -  protein_bind   lac operator: The lac repressor binds to the lac operator to inhibit transcription in E. coli. This inhibition can be relieved by adding lactose or isopropyl-β-D-thiogalactopyranoside (IPTG). lac repressor encoded by lacI
   7016..7046    -  promoter       lac promoter: promoter for the E. coli lac operon
   7061..7082    -  protein_bind   CAP binding site: CAP binding activates transcription in the presence of cAMP. E. coli catabolite activator protein
   7095..7187    -  CDS            lacI (fragment): lac repressor; lacI; The lac repressor binds to the lac operator to inhibit transcription in E. coli. This inhibition can be relieved by adding lactose or isopropyl-β-D-thiogalactopyranoside (IPTG).
   7370..7958    -  rep_origin     ori: high-copy-number ColE1/pMB1/pBR322/pUC origin of replication
   8129..8989    -  CDS            AmpR: β-lactamase; bla; confers resistance to ampicillin, carbenicillin, and related antibiotics
   8990..9094    -  promoter       AmpR promoter: bla
   9153..9205    -  misc_feature   bom (fragment): basis of mobility region from pBR322
>Addgene plasmid #198420 | pCRISPR Human CASP9 -2 | addgene full sequence | sequence record 390260 | Addgene NGS Result
GTGTTGGAGGTCGCTGAGTAGTGCGCGAGCAAAATTTAAGCTACAACAAGGCAAGGCTTGACCGACAATT
GCATGAAGAATCTGCTTAGGGTTAGGCGTTTTGCGCTGCTTCGCGATGTACGGGCCAGATATACGCGTTG
ACATTGATTATTGACTAGTTATTAATAGTAATCAATTACGGGGTCATTAGTTCATAGCCCATATATGGAG
TTCCGCGTTACATAACTTACGGTAAATGGCCCGCCTGGCTGACCGCCCAACGACCCCCGCCCATTGACGT
CAATAATGACGTATGTTCCCATAGTAACGCCAATAGGGACTTTCCATTGACGTCAATGGGTGGAGTATTT
ACGGTAAACTGCCCACTTGGCAGTACATCAAGTGTATCATATGCCAAGTACGCCCCCTATTGACGTCAAT
GACGGTAAATGGCCCGCCTGGCATTATGCCCAGTACATGACCTTATGGGACTTTCCTACTTGGCAGTACA
TCTACGTATTAGTCATCGCTATTACCATGGTGATGCGGTTTTGGCAGTACATCAATGGGCGTGGATAGCG
GTTTGACTCACGGGGATTTCCAAGTCTCCACCCCATTGACGTCAATGGGAGTTTGTTTTGGCACCAAAAT
CAACGGGACTTTCCAAAATGTCGTAACAACTCCGCCCCATTGACGCAAATGGGCGGTAGGCGTGTACGGT
GGGAGGTCTATATAAGCAGAGCTCGTTTAGTGAACCGTCAGATCGCCTGGAGACGCCATCCACGCTGTTT
TGACCTCCATAGAAGACACCGGGACCGATCCAGCCTCCGGAGCGGCCGCCACCATGGGCAAGCCCATCCC
TAACCCCCTGTTGGGGCTGGACAGCACCGCTCCCAAAAAGAAAAGGAAGGTGGGCATTCACGGCGTGCCT
GCGGCCGACAAAAAGTACAGCATCGGCCTTGATATCGGCACCAATAGCGTGGGCTGGGCCGTTATCACAG
ACGAATACAAGGTACCCAGCAAGAAGTTCAAGGTGCTGGGGAATACAGACAGGCACTCTATCAAGAAAAA
CCTTATCGGGGCTCTGCTGTTTGACTCAGGCGAGACCGCCGAGGCCACCAGGTTGAAGAGGACCGCAAGG
CGAAGGTACACCCGGAGGAAGAACAGGATCTGCTATCTGCAGGAGATCTTCAGCAACGAGATGGCCAAGG
TGGACGACAGCTTCTTCCACAGGCTGGAGGAGAGCTTCCTTGTCGAGGAGGATAAGAAGCACGAACGACA
CCCCATCTTCGGCAACATAGTCGACGAGGTCGCTTATCACGAGAAGTACCCCACCATCTACCACCTGCGA
AAGAAATTGGTGGATAGCACCGATAAAGCCGACTTGCGACTTATCTACTTGGCTCTGGCGCACATGATTA
AGTTCAGGGGCCACTTCCTGATCGAGGGCGACCTTAACCCCGACAACAGTGACGTAGACAAATTGTTCAT
CCAGCTTGTACAGACCTATAACCAGCTGTTCGAGGAAAACCCTATTAACGCCAGCGGGGTGGATGCGAAG
GCCATACTTAGCGCCAGGCTGAGCAAAAGCAGGCGCTTGGAGAACCTGATAGCCCAGCTGCCCGGTGAAA
AGAAGAACGGCCTCTTCGGTAATCTGATTGCCCTGAGCCTGGGCCTGACCCCCAACTTCAAGAGCAACTT
CGACCTGGCAGAAGATGCCAAGCTGCAGTTGAGTAAGGACACCTATGACGACGACTTGGACAATCTGCTC
GCCCAAATCGGCGACCAGTACGCTGACCTGTTCCTCGCCGCCAAGAACCTTTCTGACGCAATCCTGCTTA
GCGATATCCTTAGGGTGAACACAGAGATCACCAAGGCCCCCCTGAGCGCCAGCATGATCAAGAGGTACGA
CGAGCACCATCAGGACCTGACCCTTCTGAAGGCCCTGGTGAGGCAGCAACTGCCCGAGAAGTACAAGGAG
ATCTTTTTCGACCAGAGCAAGAACGGCTACGCCGGCTACATCGACGGCGGAGCCAGCCAAGAGGAGTTCT
ACAAGTTCATCAAGCCCATCCTGGAGAAGATGGATGGCACCGAGGAGCTGCTGGTGAAGCTGAACAGGGA
AGATTTGCTCCGGAAGCAGAGGACCTTTGACAACGGTAGCATCCCCCACCAGATCCACCTGGGCGAGCTG
CACGCAATACTGAGGCGACAGGAGGATTTCTACCCCTTCCTCAAGGACAATAGGGAGAAAATCGAAAAGA
TTCTGACCTTCAGGATCCCCTACTACGTGGGCCCTCTTGCCAGGGGCAACAGCCGATTCGCTTGGATGAC
AAGAAAGAGCGAGGAGACCATCACCCCCTGGAACTTCGAGGAAGTGGTGGACAAAGGAGCAAGCGCGCAG
TCTTTCATCGAACGGATGACCAATTTCGACAAAAACCTGCCTAACGAGAAGGTGCTGCCCAAGCACAGCC
TGCTTTACGAGTACTTCACCGTGTACAACGAGCTCACCAAGGTGAAATATGTGACCGAGGGCATGCGAAA
ACCCGCTTTCCTGAGCGGCGAGCAGAAGAAGGCCATCGTGGACCTGCTGTTCAAGACCAACAGGAAGGTG
ACCGTGAAGCAGCTGAAGGAGGACTACTTCAAGAAGATCGAGTGCTTTGATAGCGTGGAAATAAGCGGCG
TGGAGGACAGGTTCAACGCCAGCCTGGGCACCTACCACGACTTGTTGAAGATAATCAAAGACAAGGATTT
CCTGGATAATGAGGAGAACGAGGATATACTCGAGGACATCGTGCTGACTTTGACCCTGTTTGAGGACCGA
GAGATGATTGAAGAAAGGCTCAAAACCTACGCCCACCTGTTCGACGACAAAGTGATGAAACAACTGAAGA
GACGAAGATACACCGGCTGGGGCAGACTGTCCAGGAAGCTCATCAACGGCATTAGGGACAAGCAGAGCGG
CAAGACCATCCTGGATTTCCTGAAGTCCGACGGCTTCGCCAACCGAAACTTCATGCAGCTGATTCACGAT
GACAGCTTGACCTTCAAGGAGGACATCCAGAAGGCCCAGGTTAGCGGCCAGGGCGACTCCCTGCACGAAC
ATATTGCAAACCTGGCAGGCTCCCCTGCGATCAAGAAGGGCATACTGCAGACCGTTAAGGTTGTGGACGA
ATTGGTCAAGGTCATGGGCAGGCACAAGCCCGAAAACATAGTTATAGAGATGGCCAGAGAGAACCAGACC
ACCCAAAAGGGCCAGAAGAACAGCCGGGAGCGCATGAAAAGGATCGAGGAGGGTATCAAGGAACTCGGAA
GCCAGATCCTCAAAGAGCACCCCGTGGAGAATACCCAGCTCCAGAACGAGAAGCTGTACCTGTACTACCT
GCAGAACGGCAGGGACATGTACGTTGACCAGGAGTTGGACATCAACAGGCTTTCAGACTATGACGTGGAT
CACATAGTGCCCCAGAGCTTTCTTAAAGACGATAGCATCGACAACAAGGTCCTGACCCGCTCCGACAAAA
ACAGGGGCAAAAGCGACAACGTGCCAAGCGAAGAGGTGGTTAAAAAGATGAAGAACTACTGGAGGCAACT
GCTCAACGCGAAATTGATCACCCAGAGAAAGTTCGATAACCTGACCAAGGCCGAGAGGGGCGGACTCTCC
GAACTTGACAAAGCGGGCTTCATAAAGAGGCAGCTGGTCGAGACCCGACAGATCACGAAGCACGTGGCCC
AAATCCTCGACAGCAGAATGAATACCAAGTACGATGAGAATGACAAACTCATCAGGGAAGTGAAAGTGAT
TACCCTGAAGAGCAAGTTGGTGTCCGACTTTCGCAAAGATTTCCAGTTCTACAAGGTGAGGGAGATCAAC
AACTACCACCATGCCCACGACGCATACCTGAACGCCGTGGTCGGCACCGCCCTGATTAAGAAGTATCCAA
AGCTGGAGTCCGAATTTGTCTACGGCGACTACAAAGTTTACGATGTGAGGAAGATGATCGCTAAGAGCGA
ACAGGAGATCGGCAAGGCCACCGCTAAGTATTTCTTCTACAGCAACATCATGAACTTTTTCAAGACCGAG
ATCACACTTGCCAACGGCGAAATCAGGAAGAGGCCGCTTATCGAGACCAACGGTGAGACCGGCGAGATCG
TGTGGGACAAGGGCAGGGACTTCGCCACCGTGAGGAAAGTCCTGAGCATGCCCCAGGTGAATATTGTGAA
AAAAACTGAGGTGCAGACAGGCGGCTTTAGCAAGGAATCCATCCTGCCCAAGAGGAACAGCGACAAGCTG
ATCGCCCGGAAGAAGGACTGGGACCCTAAGAAGTATGGAGGCTTCGACAGCCCCACCGTAGCCTACAGCG
TGCTGGTGGTCGCGAAGGTAGAGAAGGGGAAGAGCAAGAAACTGAAGAGCGTGAAGGAGCTGCTCGGCAT
AACCATCATGGAGAGGTCCAGCTTTGAGAAGAACCCCATTGACTTTTTGGAAGCCAAGGGCTACAAAGAG
GTCAAAAAGGACCTGATCATCAAACTCCCCAAGTACTCCCTGTTTGAATTGGAGAACGGCAGAAAGAGGA
TGCTGGCGAGCGCTGGGGAACTGCAAAAGGGCAACGAACTGGCGCTGCCCAGCAAGTACGTGAATTTTCT
GTACCTGGCGTCCCACTACGAAAAGCTGAAAGGCAGCCCCGAGGACAACGAGCAGAAGCAGCTGTTCGTG
GAGCAGCACAAGCATTACCTGGACGAGATAATCGAGCAAATCAGCGAGTTCAGCAAGAGGGTGATTCTGG
CCGACGCGAACCTGGATAAGGTCCTCAGCGCCTACAACAAGCACCGAGACAAACCCATCAGGGAGCAGGC
CGAGAATATCATACACCTGTTCACCCTGACAAATCTGGGCGCACCTGCGGCATTCAAATACTTCGATACC
ACCATCGACAGGAAAAGGTACACTAGCACTAAGGAGGTGCTGGATGCCACCTTGATCCACCAGTCCATTA
CCGGCCTGTATGAGACCAGGATCGACCTGAGCCAGCTTGGAGGCGACTCTAGGGCGGACCCAAAAAAGAA
AAGGAAGGTGGAATTCTCTAGAGGCAGTGGAGAGGGCAGAGGAAGTCTGCTAACATGCGGTGACGTCGAG
GAGAATCCTGGCCCAATGAACCTGAGCAAAAACGTGAGCGTGAGCGTGTATATGAAGGGGAACGTCAACA
ATCATGAGTTTGAGTACGACGGGGAAGGTGGTGGTGATCCTTATACAGGTAAATATTCCATGAAGATGAC
GCTACGTGGTCAAAATTCCCTACCCTTTTCCTATGATATCATTACCACGGCATTTCAGTATGGTTTCCGC
GTATTTACAAAATACCCTGAGGGAATTGTTGACTATTTTAAGGACTCGCTTCCCGACGCATTCCAGTGGA
ACAGACGAATTGTGTTTGAAGATGGTGGAGTACTAAACATGAGCAGTGATATCACATATAAAGATAATGT
TCTGCATGGTGACGTCAAGGCTGAGGGAGTGAACTTCCCGCCGAATGGGCCAGTGATGAAGAATGAAATT
GTGATGGAGGAACCGACTGAAGAAACATTTACTCCAAAAAACGGGGTTCTTGTTGGCTTTTGTCCCAAAG
CGTACTTACTTAAAGACGGTTCCTATTACTATGGAAATATGACAACATTTTACAGATCCAAGAAATCTGG
CCAGGCACCTCCTGGGTATCACTTTGTTAAGCATCGTCTCGTCAAGACCAATGTGGGACATGGATTTAAG
ACGGTTGAGCAGACTGAATATGCCACTGCTCATGTCAGTGATCTTCCCAAGTTCGAAGCTTGATAATGAG
TTTAAACGGGGGAGGCTAACTGAAACACGGAAGGAGACAATACCGGAAGGAACCCGCGCTATGACGGCAA
TAAAAAGACAGAATAAAACGCACGGGTGTTGGGTCGTTTGTTCATAAACGCGGGGTTCGGTCCCAGGGCT
GGCACTCTGTCGATACCCCACCGAGACCCCATTGGGGCCAATACGCCCGCGTTTCTTCCTTTTCCCCACC
CCACCCCCCAAGTTCGGGTGAAGGCCCAGGGCTCGCAGCCAACGTCGGGGCGGCAGGCCCTGCCATAGCA
GATCTGCGCAGCTGGGGCTCTAGGGGGTATCCCC
[124 nt withheld, positions 6125-6248]
C
[91 nt withheld, positions 6250-6340]
A
[49 nt withheld, positions 6342-6390]
CCTTTGACGTTGGAGTCCACGTTCTTT
[37 nt withheld, positions 6418-6454]
ACCCTATCTCGGTCTATTCTTTTGATTTATAAGGGATTTTGCCGATTTCGGCCTATTGGTTAAAAAATGA
GCTGATTTAACAAAAATTTAACGCGAATTAATTAAGGTCGGGCAGGAAGAGGGCCTATTTCCCATGATTC
CTTCATATTTGCATATACGATACAAGGCTGTTAGAGAGATAATTAGAATTAATTTGACTGTAAACACAAA
GATATTAGTACAAAATACGTGACGTAGAAAGTAATAATTTCTTGGGTAGTTTGCAGTTTTAAAATTATGT
TTTAAAATGGACTATCATATGCTTACCGTAACTTGAAAGTATTTCGATTTCTTGGCTTTATATATCTTGT
GGAAAGGACGAAACACCGACCAGAGATTCGCAAACCAGGTTTTAGAGCTAGAAATAGCAAGTTAAAATAA
GGCTAGTCCGTTATCAACTTGAAAAAGTGGCACCGAGTCGGTGCTTTTTTCTAGTATACCGTCGACCTCT
AGCTAGAGCTTGGCGTAATCATGGTCATAGCTGTTTCCTGTGTGAAATTGTTATCCGCTCACAATTCCAC
ACAACATACGAGCCGGAAGCATAAAGTGTAAAGCCTGGGGTGCCTAATGAGTGAGCTAACTCACATTAAT
TGCGTTGCGCTCACTGCCCGCTTTCCAGTCGGGAAACCTGTCGTGCCAGCTGCATTAATGAATCGGCCAA
CGCGCGGGGAGAGGCGGTTTGCGTATTGGGCGCTCTTCCGCTTCCTCGCTCACTGACTCGCTGCGCTCGG
TCGTTCGGCTGCGGCGAGCGGTATCAGCTCACTCAAAGGCGGTAATACGGTTATCCACAGAATCAGGGGA
TAACGCAGGAAAGAACATGTGAGCAAAAGGCCAGCAAAAGGCCAGGAACCGTAAAAAGGCCGCGTTGCTG
GCGTTTTTCCATAGGCTCCGCCCCCCTGACGAGCATCACAAAAATCGACGCTCAAGTCAGAGGTGGCGAA
ACCCGACAGGACTATAAAGATACCAGGCGTTTCCCCCTGGAAGCTCCCTCGTGCGCTCTCCTGTTCCGAC
CCTGCCGCTTACCGGATACCTGTCCGCCTTTCTCCCTTCGGGAAGCGTGGCGCTTTCTCATAGCTCACGC
TGTAGGTATCTCAGTTCGGTGTAGGTCGTTCGCTCCAAGCTGGGCTGTGTGCACGAACCCCCCGTTCAGC
CCGACCGCTGCGCCTTATCCGGTAACTATCGTCTTGAGTCCAACCCGGTAAGACACGACTTATCGCCACT
GGCAGCAGCCACTGGTAACAGGATTAGCAGAGCGAGGTATGTAGGCGGTGCTACAGAGTTCTTGAAGTGG
TGGCCTAACTACGGCTACACTAGAAGAACAGTATTTGGTATCTGCGCTCTGCTGAAGCCAGTTACCTTCG
GAAAAAGAGTTGGTAGCTCTTGATCCGGCAAACAAACCACCGCTGGTAGCGGTGGTTTTTTTGTTTGCAA
GCAGCAGATTACGCGCAGAAAAAAAGGATCTCAAGAAGATCCTTTGATCTTTTCTACGGGGTCTGACGCT
CAGTGGAACGAAAACTCACGTTAAGGGATTTTGGTCATGAGATTATCAAAAAGGATCTTCACCTAGATCC
TTTTAAATTAAAAATGAAGTTTTAAATCAATCTAAAGTATATATGAGTAAACTTGGTCTGACAGTTACCA
ATGCTTAATCAGTGAGGCACCTATCTCAGCGATCTGTCTATTTCGTTCATCCATAGTTGCCTGACTCCCC
GTCGTGTAGATAACTACGATACGGGAGGGCTTACCATCTGGCCCCAGTGCTGCAATGATACCGCGAGACC
CACGCTCACCGGCTCCAGATTTATCAGCAATAAACCAGCCAGCCGGAAGGGCCGAGCGCAGAAGTGGTCC
TGCAACTTTATCCGCCTCCATCCAGTCTATTAATTGTTGCCGGGAAGCTAGAGTAAGTAGTTCGCCAGTT
AATAGTTTGCGCAACGTTGTTGCCATTGCTACAGGCATCGTGGTGTCACGCTCGTCGTTTGGTATGGCTT
CATTCAGCTCCGGTTCCCAACGATCAAGGCGAGTTACATGATCCCCCATGTTGTGCAAAAAAGCGGTTAG
CTCCTTCGGTCCTCCGATCGTTGTCAGAAGTAAGTTGGCCGCAGTGTTATCACTCATGGTTATGGCAGCA
CTGCATAATTCTCTTACTGTCATGCCATCCGTAAGATGCTTTTCTGTGACTGGTGAGTACTCAACCAAGT
CATTCTGAGAATAGTGTATGCGGCGACCGAGTTGCTCTTGCCCGGCGTCAATACGGGATAATACCGCGCC
ACATAGCAGAACTTTAAAAGTGCTCATCATTGGAAAACGTTCTTCGGGGCGAAAACTCTCAAGGATCTTA
CCGCTGTTGAGATCCAGTTCGATGTAACCCACTCGTGCACCCAACTGATCTTCAGCATCTTTTACTTTCA
CCAGCGTTTCTGGGTGAGCAAAAACAGGAAGGCAAAATGCCGCAAAAAAGGGAATAAGGGCGACACGGAA
ATGTTGAATACTCATACTCTTCCTTTTTCAATATTATTGAAGCATTTATCAGGGTTATTGTCTCATGAGC
GGATACATATTTGAATGTATTTAGAAAAATAAACAAATAGGGGTTCCGCGCACATTTCCCCGAAAAGTGC
CACCTGACGTCGACGGATCGGGAGATCTCCCGATCCCCTATGGTGCACTCTCAGTACAATCTGCTCTGAT
GCCGCATAGTTAAGCCAGTATCTGCTCCCTGCTTGT
