>Addgene plasmid #198420 | pCRISPR Human CASP9 -2 | depositor partial sequence | sequence record 384423 | Sequence region for human CASP9 specific gRNA
ATTTCGATTTCTTGGCTTTATATATCTTGTGGAAGGACGAAACACCGACCAGAGATTCGCAAACCAGGTT
TTAGAGCTAGAAATAGCAAGTTAAAATAAGGCTAGTCCGTTATCAACTTGAAAAAGTGGCACCGAGTCGG
TGCTTTTTTCTAGTATACCGTCGAC
